Addgene plasmid #247612: pNH605-Padh-AtAFB2(F74G)
Purpose: Expression of AtAFB2
Depositing lab: Sebastian Schuck. Depositing organization: Universitaet Heidelberg. Publication: Systematic evaluation of tools for auxin-inducible protein degradation in budding yeast. Hubbe P, Sharma C, Pajonk O, Peters N, Guschtschin-Schmidt N, Friemel N, Schuck S. Mol Biol Cell. 2026 Feb 1;37(2):mr2. doi: 10.1091/mbc.E25-12-0571. Epub 2025 Dec 16. PubMed 41400934.
Backbone
  Vector backbone: pNH605
  Vector type: Yeast Expression
Growth in bacteria
  Bacterial resistance: Ampicillin, 100 μg/mL
  Growth temperature: 37°C
  Growth strain: DH5alpha
  Copy number: High Copy
Gene/Insert
  Gene/Insert name: AtAFB2
  Species: A. thaliana (mustard weed)
  Mutation: F74G
  Promoter: ADH1
  Cloning method: Gibson Cloning
Terms and licenses: Academic/Nonprofit Terms; Industry Terms: Not Available to Industry
Depositor comments: Also known as pSS1447. Please visit https://doi.org/10.1101/2025.09.24.678194 for bioRxiv preprint.
How to cite: pNH605-Padh-AtAFB2(F74G) was a gift from Sebastian Schuck (Addgene plasmid # 247612 ; http://n2t.net/addgene:247612 ; RRID:Addgene_247612)
