[The description below was written by a language model from this plasmid's Addgene catalogue record and pLannotate feature annotations shown in this document.]
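Description:
pNH605-Padh-AtAFB2(F74G), also known as pSS1447, is a 9,265-nt yeast expression plasmid built on the pNH605 backbone for producing a mutant form of the Arabidopsis thaliana auxin receptor F-box protein AFB2 in budding yeast. In E. coli it is propagated as a high-copy plasmid through a ColE1/pUC-type origin and selected with ampicillin via the bla gene. An f1 origin and pBluescript-derived remnants (lac promoter/operator, lacZα fragment, T3 and T7 promoters) are also annotated. For yeast, the plasmid carries a complete LEU2 marker with its own promoter, allowing selection by leucine prototrophy. No 2μ or CEN/ARS replication element is annotated. The cassette is bordered by fragments of LEU2 and of the adjacent NFS1 gene, an arrangement consistent with an integrating vector targeted to the LEU2 locus, although the record does not state this explicitly. Short URA3, bom and rop fragments appear to be backbone leftovers.

The payload is the AFB2 coding sequence, inserted by Gibson cloning between short multiple-cloning-site remnants, driven by the S. cerevisiae ADH1 promoter and terminated by the CYC1 terminator. No epitope tag or reporter is annotated. AFB2 acts as the substrate-recognition subunit of an SCF E3 ubiquitin ligase that binds Aux/IAA degron sequences in the presence of auxin, leading to their ubiquitination and proteasomal degradation. The F74G substitution lies in the auxin receptor protein. Comparable mutations in related receptors enlarge the hormone-binding pocket so that it accepts bulky auxin analogues, but the record does not describe the mutation's effect. The associated study evaluates tools for auxin-inducible protein degradation in budding yeast, so the plasmid most likely supplies the receptor component for conditional depletion of degron-tagged proteins.
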