Features (pLannotate 1.2.2; 26 found; start..end, strand, type, name):
     59..136     +  CDS            YO192_YEAST (fragment): Experimental evidence at protein level: Swiss-Prot protein existence level 1. From Saccharomyces cerevisiae (strain ATCC 204508 / S288c) (Baker's yeast).
    276..683     +  promoter       LEU2 promoter: S. cerevisiae LEU2
   1199..2293    +  CDS            LEU2: LEU3_YEAST - Experimental evidence at protein level: Swiss-Prot protein existence level 1. Catalyzes the oxidation of 3-carboxy-2-hydroxy-4- methylpentanoate (3-isopropylmalate) to 3-carboxy-4-methyl-2- oxopentanoate. The product decarboxylates to 4-methyl-2 oxopentanoate. From Saccharomyces cerevisiae (strain ATCC 204508 / S288c) (Baker's yeast).
   2509..3213    +  promoter       ADH1 promoter: S. cerevisiae ADH1; promoter for alcohol dehydrogenase 1
   3221..3238    +  misc_feature   MCS (fragment): pBluescript multiple cloning site
   3239..4963    +  CDS            AFB2: AFB2_ARATH - Also known as LRF2. Experimental evidence at protein level: Swiss-Prot protein existence level 1. Component of SCF(ASK-cullin-F-box) E3 ubiquitin ligase complexes, which may mediate the ubiquitination and subsequent proteasomal degradation of target proteins. Confers sensitivity to the virulent bacterial pathogen P.syringae (By similarity). Auxin receptor that mediates Aux/IAA proteins proteasomal degradation and auxin- regulated transcription. Involved in embryogenesis regulation by auxin. From Arabidopsis thaliana (Mouse-ear cress).
   4971..4998    +  misc_feature   MCS (fragment): pBluescript multiple cloning site
   4999..5246    +  terminator     CYC1 terminator: S. cerevisiae CYC1; transcription terminator for CYC1
   5250..5302    +  CDS            LEU2 (fragment): 3-isopropylmalate dehydrogenase, required for leucine biosynthesis; S. cerevisiae LEU2; yeast auxotrophic marker
   5664..5774    -  CDS            NFS1 (fragment): NFS1_YEAST - Also known as SPL1 From Saccharomyces cerevisiae (strain ATCC 204508 / S288c) (Baker's yeast).
   5813..5831    -  promoter       T7 promoter: promoter for bacteriophage T7 RNA polymerase
   5834..5991    +  CDS            lacZα (fragment): LacZα fragment of β-galactosidase; lacZ fragment
   5995..6423    +  rep_origin     f1 ori (sequence partly withheld): f1 bacteriophage origin of replication; arrow indicates direction of (+) strand synthesis
   6451..6502    -  misc_feature   bom (fragment): basis of mobility region from pBR322
   6558..6650    -  CDS            URA3 (fragment): PYRF_YEAST - Experimental evidence at protein level: Swiss-Prot protein existence level 1. From Saccharomyces cerevisiae (strain ATCC 204508 / S288c) (Baker's yeast).
   6650..6782    -  promoter       URA3 promoter (fragment): S. cerevisiae URA3
   6790..6839    -  misc_feature   bom (fragment): basis of mobility region from pBR322
   6941..6976    -  CDS            rop (fragment): Rop protein, which maintains plasmids at low copy number; rop
   7088..7192    +  promoter       AmpR promoter: bla
   7193..8053    +  CDS            AmpR: β-lactamase; bla; confers resistance to ampicillin, carbenicillin, and related antibiotics
   8224..8812    +  rep_origin     ori: high-copy-number ColE1/pMB1/pBR322/pUC origin of replication
   8995..9087    +  CDS            lacI (fragment): lac repressor; lacI; The lac repressor binds to the lac operator to inhibit transcription in E. coli. This inhibition can be relieved by adding lactose or isopropyl-β-D-thiogalactopyranoside (IPTG).
   9100..9121    +  protein_bind   CAP binding site: CAP binding activates transcription in the presence of cAMP. E. coli catabolite activator protein
   9136..9166    +  promoter       lac promoter: promoter for the E. coli lac operon
   9174..9190    +  protein_bind   lac operator: The lac repressor binds to the lac operator to inhibit transcription in E. coli. This inhibition can be relieved by adding lactose or isopropyl-β-D-thiogalactopyranoside (IPTG). lac repressor encoded by lacI
   9235..9253    +  promoter       T3 promoter: promoter for bacteriophage T3 RNA polymerase
>Addgene plasmid #247612 | pNH605-Padh-AtAFB2(F74G) | addgene full sequence | sequence record 494867 | Addgene NGS Result
GGCCGGCCATTTAAATGTTTAAACGGCCACGCTGGCCGAGGAGAACTTCTAGTATATCTACATACCTAAT
ATTATTGCCTTATTAAAAATGGAATCCCAACGATTACATCAAAATCCACATTCTCTTCAAAATCAATTGT
CCTGTACTTCCTTGTTCATGTGTGTTCAAAAACGTTATATTTATAGGATAATTATACTCTATTTCTCAAC
AAGTAATTGGTTGTTTGGCCGAGCGGTCTAAGGCGCCTGATTCAAGAAATATCTTGACCGCAGTTAACTG
TGGGAATACTCAGGTATCGTAAGATGCAAGAGTTCGAATCTCTTAGCAACCATTATTTTTTTCCTCAACA
TAACGAGAACACACAGGGGCGCTATCGCACAGAATCAAATTCGATGACTGGAAATTTTTTGTTAATTTCA
GAGGTCGCCTGACGCATATACCTTTTTCAACTGAAAAATTGGGAGAAAAAGGAAAGGTGAGAGCGCCGGA
ACCGGCTTTTCATATAGAATAGAGAAGCGTTCATGACTAAATGCTTGCATCACAATACTTGAAGTTGACA
ATATTATTTAAGGACCTATTGTTTTTTCCAATAGGTGGTTAGCAATCGTCTTACTTTCTAACTTTTCTTA
CCTTTTACATTTCAGCAATATATATATATATATTTCAAGGATATACCATTCTAATGTCTGCCCCTAAGTT
ACCAATAGATAGCGGTTTAATATAAGGTTTCAACAAGAAATATTTTGTGAAAATCAAAAGTTAATAGTTT
CACTGTCGAAAATATGAAAGTTTAAGTTTTCAGTTCATCCCATTGTAGTTATCAAATTTCTGTGTTTCCC
GTATATGTGTGCTCTGTATTCATCGCTATCTTGAAACTGGTTATGATCGTTGCGCATGTGACCTGTATCG
CTCAAAAGAGCCCGGCACCGGTACCGGGCAAAAGCCCCTAGCAAGCTAAAATGATTCAACTTTCGTAGTA
ATTTGTTCAACCGGTCACAGTAAAGTCAATGACTAACTTTTGAATCGAGGATGTATTTCCAATTGAAAGC
AATGTATATATAAACCATTGTGTTGAAGCTTGTCTTACAGTTTTCTTGTATCCTCCCATTGTTCATATAG
TACTTAAAGTACCATAATCCTTAAAGAACAAACTTGAAAGAGAATACACTATACACAACTAATAAATAAA
GAATAATCATGGCTGTGACCAAGACAATTGTAGTTCTACCAGGTGACCATGTTGGTCAAGAAATCACTGA
AGAGGCCATTAAAGTTTTAAATGCTATTCAGGAATGTCGTCCAGACAAGGTCAATTTCAAGTTTGATCAT
CATTTGATCGGTGGTGCTGCAATTGATGCCACTGGTGTTCCATTACCAGACGAAGCTTTGGAGGCCTCTA
AGAAAGCTGATGCCGTGCTTCTGGGTGCTGTTGGTGGTCCAAAATGGGGTACTGGCGCTGTCAGACCAGA
ACAAGGTCTTTTGAAAATCCGTAAGGAGTTGCAATTGTATGCTAATCTAAGACCATGTAATTTTGCATCT
GATTCCTTACTAGATCTATCGCCATTGAAGCCTGAAATTGCAAGAGGTACAGATTTCGTCGTTGTTAGAG
AACTAGTGGGTGGTATTTATTTCGGGGAGAGAAAAGAAGATGAAGGTGATGGTGTCGCCTGGGATAGCGA
AAAGTATTCTGTGCCCGAAGTTCAAAGAATCACTAGAATGGCTGCTTTCATGGCTCTGCAACACAACCCA
CCTTTACCTATTTGGTCTCTAGATAAAGCCAACGTTCTAGCATCATCAAGATTATGGAGAAAAACAGTGG
AAGAGACGATTAAGAATGAATTCCCACAATTGACTGTTCAACATCAATTGATTGATTCCGCTGCTATGAT
CTTGGTTAAGAACCCAACTCATCTAAATGGTATTATTATCACAAACAATATGTTTGGTGATATTATCTCC
GATGAAGCCTCCGTGATCCCAGGTTCGTTAGGATTACTTCCATCTGCCTCCTTGGCATCTCTTCCAGATA
AGAATACGGCATTTGGTTTATATGAGCCATGTCATGGCTCTGCTCCAGACTTACCAAAGGGAAAGGTTAA
CCCCGTAGCAACAATCCTATCTGCTGCTATGATGTTGAAGTTGTCTCTGGACCTGTTCGAAGAAGGTGAA
ATTATAGAACAAGCAGTCAAGAAAGTGTTGGATTCTGGTATCAGAACAGCGGATCTAAAGGGTACCAACT
CTACTACTGAGGTCGGTGATGCAGTAGCGAAAGCTGTCAGGGAACTATTAGCTTAGACTTAGTAGATGTA
CAGTTGCATACATAAGTCTGAACAGAAAGAAGTAAATATCATATCTAGTTCGGTTTAGAAATCAGTGACT
ATATTGGTTTTGACCAGATCGCAATCCTTGCAAGCATTTAGTAATGACTATCAAACCGGTGAATCATCTG
ATAAGGCTATATTAGCTTGTGCATTCGCATGTATCGGGAAACGAACGGTACCGGGCCCATCCTTTTGTTG
TTTCCGGGTGTACAATATGGACTTCCTCTTTTCTGGCAACCAAACCCATACATCGGGATTCCTATAATAC
CTTCGTTGGTCTCCCTAACATGTAGGTGGCGGAGGGGAGATATACAATAGAACAGATACCAGACAAGACA
TAATGGGCTAAACAAGACTACACCAATTACACTGCCTCATTGATGGTGGTACATAACGAACTAATACTGT
AGCCCTAGACTTGATAGCCATCATCATATCGAAGTTTCACTACCCTTTTTCCATTTGCCATCTATTGAAG
TAATAATAGGCGCATGCAACTTCTTTTCTTTTTTTTTCTTTTCTCTCTCCCCCGTTGTTGTCTCACCATA
TCCGCAATGACAAAAAAATGATGGAAGACACTAAAGGAAAAAATTAACGACAAAGACAGCACCAACAGAT
GTCGTTGTTCCAGAGCTGATGAGGGGTATCTCGAAGCACACGAAACTTTTTCCTTCCTTCATTCACGCAC
ACTACTCTCTAATGAGCAACGGTATACGGCCTTCCTTCCAGTTACTTGAATTTGAAATAAAAAAAAGTTT
GCTGTCTTGCTATCAAGTATAAATAGACCTGCAATTATTAATCTTTTGTTTCCTCGTCATTGTTCTCGTT
CCCTTTCTTCCTTGTTTCTTTTTCTGCACAATATTTCAAGCTATACCAAGCATACAATCAACTCCAAGCT
GGCCGCTCTAGAACTAGTATGAACTACTTTCCCGATGAGGTCATTGAGCACGTCTTTGATTTCGTCACAA
GCCACAAGGATAGGAACGCCATTAGCCTGGTCTGTAAGAGCTGGTACAAGATCGAGCGGTATTCCAGACA
GAAGGTGTTCATCGGCAACTGCTACGCCATCAATCCAGAGAGGCTGCTGCGGAGATTTCCCTGTCTGAAG
AGCCTGACCCTGAAGGGCAAGCCCCACGGCGCCGACTTTAACCTGGTGCCTCACGAGTGGGGAGGATTCG
TGCTGCCATGGATCGAGGCCCTGGCACGGTCCAGAGTGGGCCTGGAGGAGCTGAGGCTGAAGCGCATGGT
GGTGACAGACGAGTCTCTGGAGCTGCTGTCTCGGAGCTTCGTGAACTTCAAGAGCCTGGTGCTGGTGTCC
TGCGAGGGCTTTACCACAGATGGCCTGGCAAGCATCGCAGCAAACTGTAGGCACCTGCGGGACCTGGACC
TGCAGGAGAATGAGATCGACGATCACAGAGGCCAGTGGCTGTCCTGCTTCCCCGATACCTGTACCACACT
GGTGACACTGAACTTTGCCTGCCTGGAGGGCGAGACAAATCTGGTGGCCCTGGAGAGGCTGGTGGCACGC
TCTCCCAACCTGAAGAGCCTGAAGCTGAATAGGGCAGTGCCTCTGGACGCACTGGCAAGACTGATGGCAT
GCGCACCACAGATCGTGGATCTGGGCGTGGGCTCCTACGAGAACGACCCTGATTCCGAGTCTTATCTGAA
GCTGATGGCCGTGATCAAGAAGTGTACCAGCCTGCGCAGCCTGTCCGGCTTCCTGGAGGCAGCACCTCAC
TGCCTGTCCGCCTTTCACCCAATCTGTCACAACCTGACATCCCTGAATCTGTCTTACGCCGCCGAGATCC
ACGGCTCCCACCTGATCAAGCTGATCCAGCACTGCAAGAAGCTGCAGAGGCTGTGGATCCTGGACTCCAT
CGGCGATAAGGGCCTGGAGGTGGTGGCCTCTACCTGTAAGGAGCTGCAGGAGCTGCGCGTGTTCCCATCT
GACCTGCTGGGAGGAGGAAACACCGCAGTGACAGAGGAGGGCCTGGTGGCAATCTCTGCCGGATGCCCCA
AGCTGCACAGCATCCTGTATTTTTGTCAGCAGATGACCAACGCCGCCCTGGTGACAGTGGCCAAGAACTG
CCCCAATTTCATCAGGTTTCGCCTGTGCATCCTGGAGCCCAATAAGCCTGACCACGTGACATCTCAGCCT
CTGGATGAGGGCTTCGGCGCCATCGTGAAGGCCTGCAAGAGCCTGAGGCGCCTGTCTCTGAGCGGCCTGC
TGACCGACCAGGTGTTCCTGTACATCGGCATGTATGCCAACCAGCTGGAGATGCTGTCTATCGCCTTTGC
CGGCGACACAGATAAGGGCATGCTGTACGTGCTGAATGGCTGTAAGAAGATGAAGAAGCTGGAGATCAGA
GACAGCCCTTTTGGCGATACCGCCCTGCTGGCAGACGTGAGCAAGTATGAGACAATGCGGAGCCTGTGGA
TGAGCTCCTGCGAGGTGACCCTGAGCGGCTGTAAGAGACTGGCCGAGAAGGCCCCATGGCTGAACGTGGA
GATCATCAACGAGAATGACAACAATAGGATGGAGGAGAATGGCCACGAGGGCCGCCAGAAGGTGGATAAG
CTGTATCTGTATAGGACCGTCGTCGGGACTCGGATGGATGCCCCCCCCTTTGTCTGGATTCTGTGAGCGG
CAAGCTTATCGATACCGTCGACCTCGAGTCATGTAATTAGTTATGTCACGCTTACATTCACGCCCTCCCC
CCACATCCGCTCTAACCGAAAAGGAAGGAGTTAGACAACCTGAAGTCTAGGTCCCTATTTATTTTTTTAT
AGTTATGTTAGTATTAAGAACGTTATTTATATTTCAAATTTTTCTTTTTTTTCTGTACAGACGCGTGTAC
GCATGTAACATTATACTGAAAACCTTGCTTGAGAAGGTTTTGGGACGCTCGAAGGCTTTAATTTGCTGGC
CACCGAAGTCGGTGATGCTGTCGCCGAAGAAGTTAAGAAAATCCTTGCTTAAAAAGATTCTCTTTTTTTA
TGATATTTGTACATAAACTTTATAAATGAAATTCATAATAGAAACGACACGAAATTACAAAATGGAATAT
GTTCATAGGGTAGACGAAACTATATACGCAATCTACATACATTTATCAAGAAGGAGAAAAAGGAGGATGT
AAAGGAATACAGGTAAGCAAATTGATACTAATGGCTCAACGTGATAAGGAAAAAGAATTGCACTTTAACA
TTAATATTGACAAGGAGGAGGGCACCACACAAAAAGTTAGGTGTAACAGAAAATCATGAAACTATGATTC
CTAATTTATATATTGGAGGATTTTCTCTAAAAAAAAAAAAATACAACAAATAAAAAACACTCAATGACCT
GACCATTTGATGGAGTTTAAGTCAATACCTCCTTGAACCATTTCCCATAATGGTGAAAGTTCCCTCAAGA
ATTTTACTCTGTCAGAAACGGCCTTAACGACGTAGGCCGGCCATTTAAATGTTTAAACGGCCACGCTGGC
CCCCTATAGTGAGTCGTATTACAATTCACTGGCCGTCGTTTTACAACGTCGTGACTGGGAAAACCCTGGC
GTTACCCAACTTAATCGCCTTGCAGCACATCCCCCTTTCGCCAGCTGGCGTAATAGCGAAGAGGCCCGCA
CCGATCGCCCTTCCCAACAGTTGCGCAGCCTGAATGGCGAATGG
[124 nt withheld, positions 5995-6118]
C
[91 nt withheld, positions 6120-6210]
A
[49 nt withheld, positions 6212-6260]
CCTTTGACGTTGGAGTCCACGTTCTTT
[37 nt withheld, positions 6288-6324]
ACCCTATCTCGGTCTATTCTTTTGATTTATAAGGGATTTTGCCGATTTCGGCCTATTGGTTAAAAAATGA
GCTGATTTAACAAAAATTTAACGCGAATTTTAACAAAATATTAACGCTTACAATTTCCTGATGCGGTATT
TTCTCCTTACGCATCTGTGCGGTATTTCACACCGCATAGGGTAATAACTGATATAATTAAATTGAAGCTC
TAATTTGTGAGTTTAGTATTAGGATCTCTACCCTTGGCGAAAAGTCCTCTGCCAACAATGATGATATCTG
ATCCACCACTTACAACTTCGTCGACGGTTCTGTACTGCTGACCCAATATGCGTATATATACCAATCTAAG
TCTGTGCTCCTTCCTTCGTTCTTCCTTCTGTTCGGAGATTACCGAATCAAAAAAATTTCAAGGAAACCGA
AATCAAAAAAAAGAATAAAAAAAAAATGATGAATTGAAAAGGTGGTATGGTGCACTCTCAGTACAATCTG
CTCTGATGCCGCATAGTTAAGCCAGCCCCGACACCCGCCAACACCCGCTGACGCGCCCTGACGGGCTTGT
CTGCTCCCGGCATCCGCTTACAGACAAGCTGTGACCGTCTCCGGGAGCTGCATGTGTCAGAGGTTTTCAC
CGTCATCACCGAAACGCGCGAGACGAAAGGGCCTCGTGATACGCCTATTTTTATAGGTTAATGTCATGAT
AATAATGGTTTCTTAGACGTCGGCGCGCCGAGGACGTCAGGTGGCACTTTTCGGGGAAATGTGCGCGGAA
CCCCTATTTGTTTATTTTTCTAAATACATTCAAATATGTATCCGCTCATGAGACAATAACCCTGATAAAT
GCTTCAATAATATTGAAAAAGGAAGAGTATGAGTATTCAACATTTCCGTGTCGCCCTTATTCCCTTTTTT
GCGGCATTTTGCCTTCCTGTTTTTGCTCACCCAGAAACGCTGGTGAAAGTAAAAGATGCTGAAGATCAGT
TGGGTGCACGAGTGGGTTACATCGAACTGGATCTCAACAGCGGTAAGATCCTTGAGAGTTTTCGCCCCGA
AGAACGTTTTCCAATGATGAGCACTTTTAAAGTTCTGCTATGTGGCGCGGTATTATCCCGTATTGACGCC
GGGCAAGAGCAACTCGGTCGCCGCATACACTATTCTCAGAATGACTTGGTTGAGTACTCACCAGTCACAG
AAAAGCATCTTACGGATGGCATGACAGTAAGAGAATTATGCAGTGCTGCCATAACCATGAGTGATAACAC
TGCGGCCAACTTACTTCTGACAACGATCGGAGGACCGAAGGAGCTAACCGCTTTTTTGCACAACATGGGG
GATCATGTAACTCGCCTTGATCGTTGGGAACCGGAGCTGAATGAAGCCATACCAAACGACGAGCGTGACA
CCACGATGCCTGTAGCAATGGCAACAACGTTGCGCAAACTATTAACTGGCGAACTACTTACTCTAGCTTC
CCGGCAACAATTAATAGACTGGATGGAGGCGGATAAAGTTGCAGGACCACTTCTGCGCTCGGCCCTTCCG
GCTGGCTGGTTTATTGCTGATAAATCTGGAGCCGGTGAGCGTGGGTCTCGCGGTATCATTGCAGCACTGG
GGCCAGATGGTAAGCCCTCCCGTATCGTAGTTATCTACACGACGGGGAGTCAGGCAACTATGGATGAACG
AAATAGACAGATCGCTGAGATAGGTGCCTCACTGATTAAGCATTGGTAACTGTCAGACCAAGTTTACTCA
TATATACTTTAGATTGATTTAAAACTTCATTTTTAATTTAAAAGGATCTAGGTGAAGATCCTTTTTGATA
ATCTCATGACCAAAATCCCTTAACGTGAGTTTTCGTTCCACTGAGCGTCAGACCCCGTAGAAAAGATCAA
AGGATCTTCTTGAGATCCTTTTTTTCTGCGCGTAATCTGCTGCTTGCAAACAAAAAAACCACCGCTACCA
GCGGTGGTTTGTTTGCCGGATCAAGAGCTACCAACTCTTTTTCCGAAGGTAACTGGCTTCAGCAGAGCGC
AGATACCAAATACTGTTCTTCTAGTGTAGCCGTAGTTAGGCCACCACTTCAAGAACTCTGTAGCACCGCC
TACATACCTCGCTCTGCTAATCCTGTTACCAGTGGCTGCTGCCAGTGGCGATAAGTCGTGTCTTACCGGG
TTGGACTCAAGACGATAGTTACCGGATAAGGCGCAGCGGTCGGGCTGAACGGGGGGTTCGTGCACACAGC
CCAGCTTGGAGCGAACGACCTACACCGAACTGAGATACCTACAGCGTGAGCTATGAGAAAGCGCCACGCT
TCCCGAAGGGAGAAAGGCGGACAGGTATCCGGTAAGCGGCAGGGTCGGAACAGGAGAGCGCACGAGGGAG
CTTCCAGGGGGAAACGCCTGGTATCTTTATAGTCCTGTCGGGTTTCGCCACCTCTGACTTGAGCGTCGAT
TTTTGTGATGCTCGTCAGGGGGGCGGAGCCTATGGAAAAACGCCAGCAACGCGGCCTTTTTACGGTTCCT
GGCCTTTTGCTGGCCTTTTGCTCACATGTTCTTTCCTGCGTTATCCCCTGATTCTGTGGATAACCGTATT
ACCGCCTTTGAGTGAGCTGATACCGCTCGCCGCAGCCGAACGACCGAGCGCAGCGAGTCAGTGAGCGAGG
AAGCGGAAGAGCGCCCAATACGCAAACCGCCTCTCCCCGCGCGTTGGCCGATTCATTAATGCAGCTGGCA
CGACAGGTTTCCCGACTGGAAAGCGGGCAGTGAGCGCAACGCAATTAATGTGAGTTAGCTCACTCATTAG
GCACCCCAGGCTTTACACTTTATGCTTCCGGCTCGTATGTTGTGTGGAATTGTGAGCGGATAACAATTTC
ACACAGGAAACAGCTATGACCATGATTACGCCAAGCTCGGAATTAACCCTCACTAAAGGGAACAAAAGCT
G
